>Addgene plasmid #117693 | CAG FLEX BARK p2A mCherry | depositor full sequence | sequence record 222091 | CAG FLEX BARK p2A mCherry sequence 6218 bps
AGCGCCCAATACGCAAACCGCCTCTCCCCGCGCGTTGGCCGATTCATTAATGCAGCTGCGCGCTCGCTCG
CTCACTGAGGCCGCCCGGGCAAAGCCCGGGCGTCGGGCGACCTTTGGTCGCCCGGCCTCAGTGAGCGAGC
GAGCGCGCAGAGAGGGAGTGGCCAACTCCATCACTAGGGGTTCCTTGTAGTTAATGATTAACCCGCCATG
CTACTTATCTACGTAGCCATGCTCTAGGAAGATCCTTATCGATTTTACCACATTTGTAGAGGTTTTACTT
GCTTTAAAAAACCTCCCACATCTCCCCCTGAACCTGAAACATAAAATGAATGCAATTGTTGTTGTTAACT
TGTTTATTGCAGCTTATAATGGTTACAAATAAAGCAATAGCATCACAAATTTCACAAATAAAGCATTTTT
TTCACTGCATTCTAGTTGTGGTTTGTCCAAACTCATCAATGTATCTTATCATGTCTGCTCGAAGCGGCCG
CCCGGGTCGACGGTATCGATGCGGGGAGGCGGCCCAAAGGGAGATCCGACTCGTCTGAGGGCGAAGGCGA
AGACGCGGAAGAGGCCGCAGAGCCGGCAGCAGGCCGCGGGAAGGAAGGTCCGCTGGATTGAGGGCCGAAG
GGACGTAGCAGAAGGACGTCCCGCGCAGAATCCAGGTGGCAACACAGGCGAGCAGCCAAGGAAAGGACGA
TGATTTCCCCGACAACACCACGGAATTGTCAGTGCCCAACAGCCGAGCCCCTGTCCAGCAGCGGGCAAGG
CAGGCGGCGATGAGTTCCGCCGTGGCAATAGGGAGGGGGAAAGCGAAAGTCCCGGAAAGGAGCTGACAGG
TGGTGGCAATGCCCCAACCAGTGGGGGTTGCGTCAGCAAACACAGTGCACACCACGCCACGTTGCCTGAC
AACGGGCCACAACTCCTCATAAAGAGACAGCAACCAGGATTTATACAAGGAGGAGAAAATGAAAGCCATA
CGGGAAGCAATAGCATGATACAAAGGCATTAAAGCAGCGTATCCACATAGCGTAAAAGGAGCAACATAGT
TAAGAATACCAGTCAATCTTTCACAAATTTTGTAATCCAGAGGTTGATTATCGATAAGCTTGATATCGAA
TTCATAACTTCGTATAGCATACATTATACGAAGTTATTCTTTGCACCATTCTAAAGAATAACAGTGATAA
TTTCTGGGTTAAGGCAAATAACTTCGTATAGGATACTTTATACGAAGTTATGCTAGCGGGAGACCCAAGC
TTACCACCATGTACCCATACGATGTTCCTGACTATGCGGACTACAAAGACGATGACGACAAGAAGTACCT
GGAGGACCGGGGCGAGGTGACTTTTGAGAAGATCTTCTCCCAGAAGCTGGGGTACCTGCTTTTCCGAGAC
TTCTGCCTGAAGCACCTGGAGGAGGCCAAGCCCTTGGTAGAGTTCTACGAGGAGATCAAGAAATACGAGA
AGCTGGAGACAGAGGAGGAGCGCCTGGTCTGCAGCCGAGAGATCTTCGACACGTACATCATGAAGGAGCT
GCTGGCCTGCTCACATCCTTTCTCGAAGAGCGCCATTGAGCACGTCCAGGGCCATCTGGTGAAGAAGCAG
GTGCCTCCGGATCTCTTCCAGCCATATATTGAAGAAATTTGCCAGAACCTCCGAGGAGACGTGTTCCAGA
AATTCATCGAGAGCGATAAATTCACACGATTTTGCCAGTGGAAGAATGTAGAGCTCAACATCCACGGTAG
TGGCGCAACAAACTTCTCTCTGCTGAAACAAGCCGGAGATGTCGAAGAGAATCCTGGACCGATGGTGAGC
AAGGGCGAGGAGGATAACATGGCCATCATCAAGGAGTTCATGCGCTTCAAGGTGCACATGGAGGGCTCCG
TGAACGGCCACGAGTTCGAGATCGAGGGCGAGGGCGAGGGCCGCCCCTACGAGGGCACCCAGACCGCCAA
GCTGAAGGTGACCAAGGGTGGCCCCCTGCCCTTCGCCTGGGACATCCTGTCCCCTCAGTTCATGTACGGC
TCCAAGGCCTACGTGAAGCACCCCGCCGACATCCCCGACTACTTGAAGCTGTCCTTCCCCGAGGGCTTCA
AGTGGGAGCGCGTGATGAACTTCGAGGACGGCGGCGTGGTGACCGTGACCCAGGACTCCTCCCTGCAGGA
CGGCGAGTTCATCTACAAGGTGAAGCTGCGCGGCACCAACTTCCCCTCCGACGGCCCCGTAATGCAGAAG
AAGACCATGGGCTGGGAGGCCTCCTCCGAGCGGATGTACCCCGAGGACGGCGCCCTGAAGGGCGAGATCA
AGCAGAGGCTGAAGCTGAAGGACGGCGGCCACTACGACGCTGAGGTCAAGACCACCTACAAGGCCAAGAA
GCCCGTGCAGCTGCCCGGCGCCTACAACGTCAACATCAAGTTGGACATCACCTCCCACAACGAGGACTAC
ACCATCGTGGAACAGTACGAACGCGCCGAGGGCCGCCACTCCACCGGCGGCATGGACGAGCTGTACAAGT
AGGGCGCGCCATAACTTCGTATAATGTATGCTATACGAAGTTATTAAGAGGTTTCATATTGCTAATAGCA
GCTACAATCCAGCTACCATTCTGCATAACTTCGTATAAAGTATCCTATACGAAGTTATTCCGGAGTCGAC
TCTAGAGGATCCCGATCCAATTCTTTGCCAAAATGATGAGACAGCACAATAACCAGCACGTTGCCCAGGA
GAGAGCCGCCGGTCACACGCCAGAAGCCGAACCCCGCCCTGCCCCGTCCCCCCCGAAGGCAGCCGTCCCC
CCGCGGACAGCCCCGAGCCGCTCCCCCCGCACAAAGGGCCCTCCCGGAGCCCCTCAAGGCTTTCACGCAG
CCACAGAAAAGAAACAAGCCGTCATTAAACCAAGCGCTAATTACAGCCCGGAGGAGAAGGGCCGTCCCGC
CCGCTCACCTGTGGGAGTAACGCGGTCAGTCAGAGCCGGGGCGGGCGGCGCGAGGCGGCGGCGGAGCGGG
GCACGGGGCGAAGGCAGCGTCGCAGCGACTCCCGCCCGCCGCGCGCTTCGCTTTTTATAGGGCCGCCGCC
GCCGCCGCCTCGCCATAAAAGGAAACTTTCGGAGCGCGCCGCTCTGATTGGCTGCCGCCGCACCTCTCCG
CCTCGCCCCGCCCCGCCCCTCGCCCCGCCCCGCCCCGCCTGGCGCGCGCCCCCCCCCCCCCCCCGCCCCC
ATCGCTGCACAAAATAATTAAAAAATAAATAAATACAAAATTGGGGGTGGGGAGGGGGGGGAGATGGGGA
GAGTGAAGCAGAACGTGGGGCTCACCTCGACCATGGTAATAGCGATGACTAATACGTAGATGTACTGCCA
AGTAGGAAAGTCCCATAAGGTCATGTACTGGGCATAATGCCAGGCGGGCCATTTACCGTCATTGACGTCA
ATAGGGGGCGTACTTGGCATATGATACACTTGATGTACTGCCAAGTGGGCAGTTTACCGTAAATACTCCA
CCCATTGACGTCAATGGAAAGTCCCTATTGGCGTTACTATGGGAACATACGTCATTATTGACGTCAATGG
TACTCTTCCTAGAGCATGGCTACGTAGATAAGTAGCATGGCGGGTTAATCATTAACTACAAGGAACCCCT
AGTGATGGAGTTGGCCACTCCCTCTCTGCGCGCTCGCTCGCTCACTGAGGCCGGGCGACCAAAGGTCGCC
CGACGCCCGGGCTTTGCCCGGGCGGCCTCAGTGAGCGAGCGAGCGCGCAGCTGGCGTAATAGCGAAGAGG
CCCGCACCGATCGCCCTTCCCAACAGTTGCGCAGCCTGAATGGCGAATGGG
[124 nt withheld, positions 3832-3955]
C
[91 nt withheld, positions 3957-4047]
A
[49 nt withheld, positions 4049-4097]
CCTTTGACGTTGGAGTCCACGTTCTTT
[37 nt withheld, positions 4125-4161]
ACCCTATCTCGGTCTATTCTTTTGATTTATAAGGGATTTTGCCGATTTCGGCCTATTGGTTAAAAAATGA
GCTGATTTAACAAAAATTTAACGCGAATTTTAACAAAATATTAACGCTTACAATTTAGGTGGCACTTTTC
GGGGAAATGTGCGCGGAACCCCTATTTGTTTATTTTTCTAAATACATTCAAATATGTATCCGCTCATGAG
ACAATAACCCTGATAAATGCTTCAATAATATTGAAAAAGGAAGAGTATGAGTATTCAACATTTCCGTGTC
GCCCTTATTCCCTTTTTTGCGGCATTTTGCCTTCCTGTTTTTGCTCACCCAGAAACGCTGGTGAAAGTAA
AAGATGCTGAAGATCAGTTGGGTGCACGAGTGGGTTACATCGAACTGGATCTCAACAGCGGTAAGATCCT
TGAGAGTTTTCGCCCCGAAGAACGTTTTCCAATGATGAGCACTTTTAAAGTTCTGCTATGTGGCGCGGTA
TTATCCCGTATTGACGCCGGGCAAGAGCAACTCGGTCGCCGCATACACTATTCTCAGAATGACTTGGTTG
AGTACTCACCAGTCACAGAAAAGCATCTTACGGATGGCATGACAGTAAGAGAATTATGCAGTGCTGCCAT
AACCATGAGTGATAACACTGCGGCCAACTTACTTCTGACAACGATCGGAGGACCGAAGGAGCTAACCGCT
TTTTTGCACAACATGGGGGATCATGTAACTCGCCTTGATCGTTGGGAACCGGAGCTGAATGAAGCCATAC
CAAACGACGAGCGTGACACCACGATGCCTGTAGCAATGGCAACAACGTTGCGCAAACTATTAACTGGCGA
ACTACTTACTCTAGCTTCCCGGCAACAATTAATAGACTGGATGGAGGCGGATAAAGTTGCAGGACCACTT
CTGCGCTCGGCCCTTCCGGCTGGCTGGTTTATTGCTGATAAATCTGGAGCCGGTGAGCGTGGGTCTCGCG
GTATCATTGCAGCACTGGGGCCAGATGGTAAGCCCTCCCGTATCGTAGTTATCTACACGACGGGGAGTCA
GGCAACTATGGATGAACGAAATAGACAGATCGCTGAGATAGGTGCCTCACTGATTAAGCATTGGTAACTG
TCAGACCAAGTTTACTCATATATACTTTAGATTGATTTAAAACTTCATTTTTAATTTAAAAGGATCTAGG
TGAAGATCCTTTTTGATAATCTCATGACCAAAATCCCTTAACGTGAGTTTTCGTTCCACTGAGCGTCAGA
CCCCGTAGAAAAGATCAAAGGATCTTCTTGAGATCCTTTTTTTCTGCGCGTAATCTGCTGCTTGCAAACA
AAAAAACCACCGCTACCAGCGGTGGTTTGTTTGCCGGATCAAGAGCTACCAACTCTTTTTCCGAAGGTAA
CTGGCTTCAGCAGAGCGCAGATACCAAATACTGTTCTTCTAGTGTAGCCGTAGTTAGGCCACCACTTCAA
GAACTCTGTAGCACCGCCTACATACCTCGCTCTGCTAATCCTGTTACCAGTGGCTGCTGCCAGTGGCGAT
AAGTCGTGTCTTACCGGGTTGGACTCAAGACGATAGTTACCGGATAAGGCGCAGCGGTCGGGCTGAACGG
GGGGTTCGTGCACACAGCCCAGCTTGGAGCGAACGACCTACACCGAACTGAGATACCTACAGCGTGAGCT
ATGAGAAAGCGCCACGCTTCCCGAAGGGAGAAAGGCGGACAGGTATCCGGTAAGCGGCAGGGTCGGAACA
GGAGAGCGCACGAGGGAGCTTCCAGGGGGAAACGCCTGGTATCTTTATAGTCCTGTCGGGTTTCGCCACC
TCTGACTTGAGCGTCGATTTTTGTGATGCTCGTCAGGGGGGCGGAGCCTATGGAAAAACGCCAGCAACGC
GGCCTTTTTACGGTTCCTGGCCTTTTGCTGGCCTTTTGCTCACATGTTCTTTCCTGCGTTATCCCCTGAT
TCTGTGGATAACCGTATTACCGCCTTTGAGTGAGCTGATACCGCTCGCCGCAGCCGAACGACCGAGCGCA
GCGAGTCAGTGAGCGAGGAAGCGGAAG
Features (pLannotate 1.2.2; 27 found; start..end, strand, type, name):
      2..58      +  CDS            lacI (fragment): lac repressor; lacI; The lac repressor binds to the lac operator to inhibit transcription in E. coli. This inhibition can be relieved by adding lactose or isopropyl-β-D-thiogalactopyranoside (IPTG).
     52..185     -  repeat_region  AAV2 ITR: inverted terminal repeat of adeno-associated virus serotype 2 inverted
    256..324     +  CDS            large T antigen (fragment): large T antigen from SV40 (simian virus 40)
    347..468     +  polyA_signal   SV40 poly(A) signal: SV40 polyadenylation signal
    511..1099    -  misc_feature   WPRE: woodchuck hepatitis virus posttranscriptional regulatory element
   1099..1123    -  misc_feature   MCS (fragment): pBluescript multiple cloning site
   1124..1157    +  protein_bind   loxP: Cre-mediated recombination occurs in the 8-bp core sequence (GCATACAT). Cre recombinase
   1158..1207    +  intron         β-globin intron (fragment): internally truncated intron from human β-globin
   1208..1241    +  protein_bind   lox2272: Cre-mediated recombination occurs in the 8-bp core sequence (GGATACTT). lox2272 sites are compatible with each other, but incompatible with loxP or loxN sites (Lee and Saito, 1988). Cre recombinase
   1272..1299    +  CDS            3xHA (fragment): three tandem HA epitope tags
   1298..1318    +  CDS            3xFLAG (fragment): three tandem FLAG® epitope tags
   1320..1745    +  CDS            GRK2 (fragment): ARBK1_BOVIN - Also known as ADRBK1. Experimental evidence at protein level: Swiss-Prot protein existence level 1. Specifically phosphorylates the agonist-occupied form of the beta-adrenergic and closely related receptors, probably inducing a desensitization of them (By similarity). Key regulator of LPAR1 signaling (By similarity). Competes with RALA for binding to LPAR1 thus affecting the signaling properties of the receptor (By similarity). Desensitizes LPAR1 and LPAR2 in a phosphorylation-independent manner (By similarity). Positively regulates ciliary smoothened (SMO)- dependent Hedgehog (H
   1812..2522    +  CDS            mCherry: monomeric derivative of DsRed fluorescent protein (Shaner et al., 2004) mammalian codon-optimized
   2531..2564    -  protein_bind   loxP: Cre-mediated recombination occurs in the 8-bp core sequence (GCATACAT). Cre recombinase
   2565..2614    +  intron         β-globin intron (fragment): internally truncated intron from human β-globin
   2615..2648    -  protein_bind   lox2272: Cre-mediated recombination occurs in the 8-bp core sequence (GGATACTT). lox2272 sites are compatible with each other, but incompatible with loxP or loxN sites (Lee and Saito, 1988). Cre recombinase
   2655..2673    -  misc_feature   MCS (fragment): pUC18/19 multiple cloning site
   2732..2817    -  intron         chimeric intron (fragment): chimera between introns from chicken β-actin and rabbit β-globin
   2906..3042    -  intron         hybrid intron (fragment): hybrid between chicken β-actin (CBA) and minute virus of mice (MMV) introns (Gray et al., 2011)
   3043..3320    -  promoter       chicken β-actin promoter: No description available
   3322..3570    -  enhancer       CMV enhancer (fragment): human cytomegalovirus immediate early enhancer
   3631..3763    +  repeat_region  AAV2 ITR (fragment): inverted terminal repeat of adeno-associated virus serotype 2 inverted
   3758..3827    +  CDS            lacZα (fragment): LacZα fragment of β-galactosidase; lacZ fragment
   3832..4260    +  rep_origin     f1 ori (sequence partly withheld): f1 bacteriophage origin of replication; arrow indicates direction of (+) strand synthesis
   4313..4417    +  promoter       AmpR promoter: bla
   4418..5278    +  CDS            AmpR: β-lactamase; bla; confers resistance to ampicillin, carbenicillin, and related antibiotics
   5449..6037    +  rep_origin     ori: high-copy-number ColE1/pMB1/pBR322/pUC origin of replication
