[The description below was written by a language model from this plasmid's Addgene catalogue record and pLannotate feature annotations shown in this document.]
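Description:
CAG FLEX BARK p2A mCherry is a 6.2 kb pAAV transfer plasmid for producing recombinant adeno-associated virus that delivers a Cre-dependent inhibitor of Gq-coupled GPCR signalling to mammalian cells. In bacteria it is maintained through a high-copy ColE1/pUC-type origin and selected with ampicillin (AmpR, β-lactamase). An f1 origin is also present. Two AAV2 inverted terminal repeats flank the expression cassette and define the region that is replicated and packaged into viral particles.

Between the ITRs, a CAG-type promoter (CMV enhancer, chicken β-actin promoter and hybrid/chimeric intron fragments) is annotated on the minus strand, together with a WPRE that enhances transcript expression. An SV40 polyadenylation signal at the 3′ end of the unit is annotated on the plus strand. The coding sequence sits on the opposite strand to the promoter and is bracketed by a FLEx switch: a loxP/lox2272 pair on each side, with the two pairs in opposing orientation. Without Cre the open reading frame is antisense to the promoter and silent. Cre recombination between the compatible sites inverts the cassette and then excises one site of each pair, which locks it in the sense orientation.

The payload is a fragment of bovine GRK2 (β-adrenergic receptor kinase 1), recorded as the BARKrgs peptide or iβARK, with N-terminal HA and FLAG epitope sequences. It is followed by a P2A self-cleaving peptide, named in the construct though not annotated in the feature table, and by mCherry as a separate fluorescent marker of expressing cells. The stated purpose is Cre-dependent silencing of Gαq signalling. The associated study applied this approach to attenuate astrocyte Gq GPCR signalling in vivo.
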