Addgene plasmid #117693: CAG FLEX BARK p2A mCherry
Purpose: CAG-FLEx-iBARK-p2A-mCherry: Viral expression vector for Cre-dependent Gaq silencing
Depositing lab: Baljit Khakh. Depositing organization: University of California, Los Angeles (UCLA). Publication: Specific and behaviorally consequential astrocyte Gq GPCR signaling attenuation in vivo with ibetaARK. Nagai J, Bellafard A, Qu Z, Yu X, Ollivier M, Gangwani MR, Diaz-Castro B, Coppola G, Schumacher SM, Golshani P, Gradinaru V, Khakh BS. Neuron. 2021 Jul 21;109(14):2256-2274.e9. doi: 10.1016/j.neuron.2021.05.023. Epub 2021 Jun 16. PubMed 34139149.
Backbone
  Vector backbone: pAAV
  Vector type: Cre/Lox
Growth in bacteria
  Bacterial resistance: Ampicillin, 100 μg/mL
  Growth temperature: 37°C
  Growth strain: NEB Stable
  Copy number: High Copy
Gene/Insert
  Gene/Insert name: BARKrgs peptide (alt name: CAG-FLEx-iBARK-p2A-mCherry)
  Species: B. taurus (bovine)
  Insert size (bp): 1260
  Tag / fusion protein: HA / FLAG (N terminal on backbone)
  Cloning method: Restriction Enzyme; 5′ cloning site unknown (unknown if destroyed); 3′ cloning site unknown (unknown if destroyed)
  Sequencing primers: 5′ unknown
Terms and licenses: Academic/Nonprofit Terms; Industry Terms: Not Available to Industry
How to cite: CAG FLEX BARK p2A mCherry was a gift from Baljit Khakh (Addgene plasmid # 117693 ; http://n2t.net/addgene:117693 ; RRID:Addgene_117693)
