>Addgene plasmid #117693 | CAG FLEX BARK p2A mCherry | addgene partial sequence | sequence record 227801 | Addgene Partial NGS Result
CTCCTGGGCAACGTGCTGGTTATTGTGCTGTCTCATCATTTTGGCAAAGAATTGGATCGGGATCCTCTAG
AGTCGACTCCGGAATAACTTCGTATAGGATACTTTATACGAAGTTATGCAGAATGGTAGCTGGATTGTAG
CTGCTATTAGCAATATGAAACCTCTTAATAACTTCGTATAGCATACATTATACGAAGTTATGGCGCGCCC
TACTTGTACAGCTCGTCCATGCCGCCGGTGGAGTGGCGGCCCTCGGCGCGTTCGTACTGTTCCACGATGG
TGTAGTCCTCGTTGTGGGAGGTGATGTCCAACTTGATGTTGACGTTGTAGGCGCCGGGCAGCTGCACGGG
CTTCTTGGCCTTGTAGGTGGTCTTGACCTCAGCGTCGTAGTGGCCGCCGTCCTTCAGCTTCAGCCTCTGC
TTGATCTCGCCCTTCAGGGCGCCGTCCTCGGGGTACATCCGCTCGGAGGAGGCCTCCCAGCCCATGGTCT
TCTTCTGCATTACGGGGCCGTCGGAGGGGAAGTTGGTGCCGCGCAGCTTCACCTTGTAGATGAACTCGCC
GTCCTGCAGGGAGGAGTCCTGGGTCACGGTCACCACGCCGCCGTCCTCGAAGTTCATCACGCGCTCCCAC
TTGAAGCCCTCGGGGAAGGACAGCTTCAAGTAGTCGGGGATGTCGGCGGGGTGCTTCACGTAGGCCTTGG
AGCCGTACATGAACTGAGGGGACAGGATGTCCCAGGCGAAGGGCAGGGGGCCACCCTTGGTCACCTTCAG
CTTGGCGGTCTGGGTGCCCTCGTAGGGGCGGCCCTCGCCCTCGCCCTCGATCTCGAACTCGTGGCCGTTC
ACGGAGCCCTCCATGTGCACCTTGAAGCGCATGAACTCCTTGATGATGGCCATGTTATCCTCCTCGCCCT
TGCTCACCATCGGTCCAGGATTCTCTTCGACATCTCCGGCTTGTTTCAGCAGAGAGAAGTTTGTTGCGCC
ACTACCGTGGATGTTGAGCTCTACATTCTTCCACTGGCAAAATCGTGTGAATTTATCGCTCTCGATGAAT
TTCTGGAACACGTCTCCTCGGAGGTTCTGGCAAATTTCTTCAATATATGGCTGGAAGAGATCCGGAGGCA
CCTGCTTCTTCACCAGATGGCCCTGGACGTGCTCAATGGCGCTCTTCGAGAAAGGATGTGAGCAGGCCAG
CAGCTCCTTCATGATGTACGTGTCGAAGATCTCTCGGCTGCAGACCAGGCGCTCCTCCTCTGTCTCCAGC
TTCTCGTATTTCTTGATCTCCTCGTAGAACTCTACCAAGGGCTTGGCCTCCTCCAGGTGCTTCAGGCAGA
AGTCTCGGAAAAGCAGGTACCCCAGCTTCTGGGAGAAGATCTTCTCAAAAGTCACCTCGCCCCGGTCCTC
CAGGTACTTCTTGTCGTCATCGTCTTTGTAGTCCGCATAGTCAGGAACATCGTATGGGTACATGGTGGTA
AGCTTGGGTCTCCCGCTAGCATAACTTCGTATAAAGTATCCTATACGAAGTTATTTGCCTTAACCCAGAA
ATTATCACTGTTATTCTTTAGAATGGTGCAAAGAATAACTTCGTATAATGTATGCTATACGAAGTTATGA
ATTCGATATCAAGCTTATCGATAATCAACCTCTGGATTACAAAATTTGTGAAAGATTGACTGGTATTCTT
AACTATGTTGCTCCTTTTACGCTATGTGGATACGCTGCTTTAATGCCTTTGTATCATGCTATTGCTTCCC
GTATGGCTTTCATTTTCTCCTCCTTGTATAAATCCTGGTTGCTGTCTCTTTATGAGGAGTTGTGGCCCGT
TGTCAGGCAACGTGGCGTGGTGTGCACTGTGTTTGCTGACGCAACCCCCACTGGTTGGGGCATTGCCACC
ACCTGTCAGCTCCTTTCCGGGACTTTCGCTTTCCCCCTCCCTATTGCCACGGCGGAACTCATCGCCGCCT
GCCTTGCCCGCTGCTGGACAGGGGCTCGGCTGTTGGGCACTGACAATTCCGTGGTGTTGTCGGGGAAATC
ATCGTCCTTTCCTTGGCTGCTCGCCTGTGTTGCCACCTGGATTCTGCGCGGGACGTCCTTCTGCTACGTC
CCTTCGGCCCTCAATCCAGCGGACCTTCCTTCCCGCGGCCTGCTGCCGGCTCTGCGGCCTCTTCCGCGTC
TTCGCCTTCGCCCTCAGACGAGTCGGATCTCCCTTTGGGCCGCCTCCCCGCATCGATACCGTCGACCCGG
GCGGCCGCTTCGAGCAGACATGATAAGATACATTGATGAGTTTGGACAAACCACAACTAGAATGCAGTGA
AAAAAATGCTTTATTTGTGAAATTTGTGATGCTATTGCTTTATTTGTAACCATTATAAGCTGCAATAAAC
AAGTTAACAACAACAATTGCATTCATTTTATGTTTCAGGTTCAGGGGGAGATGTGGGAGGTTTTTTAAAG
CAAGTAAAACCTCTACAAATGTGGTAAAATCGATAAGGATCTTCCTAGAGCATGGCTACGTAGATAAGTA
GCATGGCGGGTTAATCATTAACTACAAGGAACCCCTAGTGATGGAGTTGGCCACTCCCTCTCTGCGCGCT
CGCTCGCTCACTGAGGCCGGGCGACCAAAGGTCGCCCGACGCCCGGGCTTTGCCCGGGCGGCCTCAGTGA
GCGAGCGAGCGCGCAGCTGCATTAATGAATCGGCCAACGCGCGGGGAGAGGCGGTTTGCGTATTGGGCGC
TCTTCCGCTTCCTCGCTCACTGACTCGCTGCGCTCGGTCGTTCGGCTGCGGCGAGCGGTATCAGCTCACT
CAAAGGCGGTAATACGGTTATCCACAGAATCAGGGGATAACGCAGGAAAGAACATGTGAGCAAAAGGCCA
GCAAAAGGCCAGGAACCGTAAAAAGGCCGCGTTGCTGGCGTTTTTCCATAGGCTCCGCCCCCCTGACGAG
CATCACAAAAATCGACGCTCAAGTCAGAGGTGGCGAAACCCGACAGGACTATAAAGATACCAGGCGTTTC
CCCCTGGAAGCTCCCTCGTGCGCTCTCCTGTTCCGACCCTGCCGCTTACCGGATACCTGTCCGCCTTTCT
CCCTTCGGGAAGCGTGGCGCTTTCTCATAGCTCACGCTGTAGGTATCTCAGTTCGGTGTAGGTCGTTCGC
TCCAAGCTGGGCTGTGTGCACGAACCCCCCGTTCAGCCCGACCGCTGCGCCTTATCCGGTAACTATCGTC
TTGAGTCCAACCCGGTAAGACACGACTTATCGCCACTGGCAGCAGCCACTGGTAACAGGATTAGCAGAGC
GAGGTATGTAGGCGGTGCTACAGAGTTCTTGAAGTGGTGGCCTAACTACGGCTACACTAGAAGAACAGTA
TTTGGTATCTGCGCTCTGCTGAAGCCAGTTACCTTCGGAAAAAGAGTTGGTAGCTCTTGATCCGGCAAAC
AAACCACCGCTGGTAGCGGTGGTTTTTTTGTTTGCAAGCAGCAGATTACGCGCAGAAAAAAAGGATCTCA
AGAAGATCCTTTGATCTTTTCTACGGGGTCTGACGCTCAGTGGAACGAAAACTCACGTTAAGGGATTTTG
GTCATGAGATTATCAAAAAGGATCTTCACCTAGATCCTTTTAAATTAAAAATGAAGTTTTAAATCAATCT
AAAGTATATATGAGTAAACTTGGTCTGACAGTTACCAATGCTTAATCAGTGAGGCACCTATCTCAGCGAT
CTGTCTATTTCGTTCATCCATAGTTGCCTGACTCCCCGTCGTGTAGATAACTACGATACGGGAGGGCTTA
CCATCTGGCCCCAGTGCTGCAATGATACCGCGAGACCCACGCTCACCGGCTCCAGATTTATCAGCAATAA
ACCAGCCAGCCGGAAGGGCCGAGCGCAGAAGTGGTCCTGCAACTTTATCCGCCTCCATCCAGTCTATTAA
TTGTTGCCGGGAAGCTAGAGTAAGTAGTTCGCCAGTTAATAGTTTGCGCAACGTTGTTGCCATTGCTACA
GGCATCGTGGTGTCACGCTCGTCGTTTGGTATGGCTTCATTCAGCTCCGGTTCCCAACGATCAAGGCGAG
TTACATGATCCCCCATGTTGTGCAAAAAAGCGGTTAGCTCCTTCGGTCCTCCGATCGTTGTCAGAAGTAA
GTTGGCCGCAGTGTTATCACTCATGGTTATGGCAGCACTGCATAATTCTCTTACTGTCATGCCATCCGTA
AGATGCTTTTCTGTGACTGGTGAGTACTCAACCAAGTCATTCTGAGAATAGTGTATGCGGCGACCGAGTT
GCTCTTGCCCGGCGTCAATACGGGATAATACCGCGCCACATAGCAGAACTTTAAAAGTGCTCATCATTGG
AAAACGTTCTTCGGGGCGAAAACTCTCAAGGATCTTACCGCTGTTGAGATCCAGTTCGATGTAACCCACT
CGTGCACCCAACTGATCTTCAGCATCTTTTACTTTCACCAGCGTTTCTGGGTGAGCAAAAACAGGAAGGC
AAAATGCCGCAAAAAAGGGAATAAGGGCGACACGGAAATGTTGAATACTCATACTCTTCCTTTTTCAATA
TTATTGAAGCATTTATCAGGGTTATTGTCTCATGAGCGGATACATATTTGAATGTATTTAGAAAAATAAA
CAAATAGGGGTTCCGCGCACATTTCCCCGAAAAGTGCCACCTAAATTGTAAGCGTTAATATTTTGTTAAA
ATTCGCGTTAAATTTTTGTTAAATCAGCTCATTTTTTAACCAATAGGCCGAAATCGGCAAAATCCCTTAT
AAATCAAAAGAATAGACCGAGATAGGGT
[37 nt withheld, positions 4789-4825]
AAAGAACGTGGACTCCAACGTCAAAGG
[49 nt withheld, positions 4853-4901]
T
[91 nt withheld, positions 4903-4993]
G
[124 nt withheld, positions 4995-5118]
CCCATTCGCCATTCAGGCTGCGCAACTGTTGGGAAGGGCGATCGGTGCGGGCCTCTTCGCTATTACGCCA
GCTGCGCGCTCGCTCGCTCACTGAGGCCGCCCGGGCAAAGCCCGGGCGTCGGGCGACCTTTGGTCGCCCG
GCCTCAGTGAGCGAGCGAGCGCGCAGAGAGGGAGTGGCCAACTCCATCACTAGGGGTTCCTTGTAGTTAA
TGATTAACCCGCCATGCTACTTATCTACGTAGCCATGCTCTAGGAAGAGTACCATTGACGTCAATAATGA
CGTATGTTCCCATAGTAACGCCAATAGGGACTTTCCATTGACGTCAATGGGTGGAGTATTTACGGTAAAC
TGCCCACTTGGCAGTACATCAAGTGTATCATATGCCAAGTACGCCCCCTATTGACGTCAATGACGGTAAA
TGGCCCGCCTGGCATTATGCCCAGTACATGACCTTATGGGACTTTCCTACTTGGCAGTACATCTACGTAT
TAGTCATCGCTATTACCATGGTCGAGGTGAGCCCCACGTTCTGCTTCACTCTCCCCATCTCCCCCCCCTC
CCCACCCCCAATTTTGTATTTATTTATTTTTTAATTATTTTGTGCAGCGATGGGGGCGGGGGGGGGGGGG
GGGCGCGCGCC
